Addgene plasmid #173092: ALC1-c005
Purpose: Expression of recombinant fusion protein in E. coli
Depositing lab: Lari Lehtiö. Depositing organization: University of Oulu. Publication: A molecular toolbox for ADP-ribosyl binding proteins. Sowa ST, Galera-Prat A, Wazir S, Alanen HI, Maksimainen MM, Lehtio L. Cell Rep Methods. 2021 Dec 20;1(8):100121. doi: 10.1016/j.crmeth.2021.100121. Epub 2021 Nov 11. PubMed 34786571.
Backbone
  Vector backbone: pNIC-CFP
  Vector type: Bacterial Expression
Growth in bacteria
  Bacterial resistance: Kanamycin, 50 μg/mL
  Growth temperature: 37°C
  Growth strain: DH5alpha
  Copy number: Low Copy
Gene/Insert
  Gene/Insert name: CHD1L
  Species: H. sapiens (human)
  Mutation: L613-K879, codon optimized
  Entrez Gene: CHD1L (a.k.a. ALC1, CHDL)
  Tag / fusion protein: mCerulean (N terminal on backbone)
  Cloning method: Ligation Independent Cloning
Terms and licenses: Academic/Nonprofit Terms; Industry Terms: Not Available to Industry
Depositor comments: Please visit https://www.biorxiv.org/content/10.1101/2021.05.31.445082v2 for bioRxiv preprint.
How to cite: ALC1-c005 was a gift from Lari Lehtiö (Addgene plasmid # 173092 ; http://n2t.net/addgene:173092 ; RRID:Addgene_173092)
