[The description below was written by a language model from this plasmid's Addgene catalogue record and pLannotate feature annotations shown in this document.]
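Description:
ALC1-c005 is a bacterial expression plasmid built on the pNIC-CFP backbone, a pET-style vector for producing recombinant fusion proteins in E. coli. It is selected with kanamycin through an aph(3')-Ia resistance gene and replicates from a ColE1/pBR322-type origin accompanied by the rop gene and bom region, consistent with its listing as low copy. An f1 phage origin is also present, and the annotated tetracycline-resistance fragments are non-functional remnants of the pBR322-derived backbone.

The expression cassette is driven by a T7 promoter with an adjacent lac operator and the strong T7 gene 10 ribosome binding site. The plasmid-borne lacI gene supplies repressor, so transcription depends on a host providing T7 RNA polymerase and is induced with IPTG or lactose. The open reading frame encodes mCerulean, a monomeric cyan fluorescent protein, fused at the N terminus of a codon-optimized fragment of human CHD1L (also called ALC1) covering residues L613 to K879, inserted by ligation-independent cloning. A T7 terminator closes the cassette. The feature table also flags a short His-tag fragment and a partial solubility-tag match downstream of the insert; the record does not indicate whether these are translated as part of the fusion, and they may simply be leftover vector sequence beyond the stop codon.

According to the associated publication title, the construct belongs to a toolbox of ADP-ribosyl binding proteins. The record does not detail specific assays, but a cyan fluorescent fusion of this kind would suit fluorescence- or FRET-based binding measurements with purified protein.
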