Features (pLannotate 1.2.2; 20 found; start..end, strand, type, name):
     22..736     +  CDS            mCerulean (fragment): enhanced monomeric variant of CFP (Rizzo et al., 2004) mammalian codon-optimized
    784..1584    +  CDS            CHD1L (fragment): CHD1L_HUMAN - Also known as ALC1 From Homo sapiens (Human).
   1659..1676    +  CDS            9xHis (fragment): 9xHis affinity tag
   1686..1735    +  CDS            SET1 (fragment): solubility-enhancement tag derived from T7 phage gene 10B
   1743..1790    +  terminator     T7 terminator: transcription terminator for bacteriophage T7 RNA polymerase
   1827..2255    +  rep_origin     f1 ori (sequence partly withheld): f1 bacteriophage origin of replication; arrow indicates direction of (+) strand synthesis
   2308..2365    +  promoter       AmpR promoter (fragment): bla
   2374..3189    -  CDS            KanR: aminoglycoside phosphotransferase; aph(3')-Ia; confers resistance to kanamycin in bacteria or G418 (Geneticin®) in eukaryotes
   3311..3899    +  rep_origin     ori: high-copy-number ColE1/pMB1/pBR322/pUC origin of replication
   4085..4224    -  misc_feature   bom: basis of mobility region from pBR322
   4326..4517    -  CDS            rop: Rop protein, which maintains plasmids at low copy number; rop
   4534..4914    +  CDS            YPB1_ECOLX: Protein predicted: Swiss-Prot protein existence level 4. From Escherichia coli.
   4986..5277    -  CDS            TcR (fragment): tetracycline efflux protein; tet; confers resistance to tetracycline
   5292..5313    -  protein_bind   CAP binding site: CAP binding activates transcription in the presence of cAMP. E. coli catabolite activator protein
   5326..6408    -  CDS            lacI: lac repressor; lacI; The lac repressor binds to the lac operator to inhibit transcription in E. coli. This inhibition can be relieved by adding lactose or isopropyl-β-D-thiogalactopyranoside (IPTG).
   6409..6486    -  promoter       lacI promoter: lacI
   6494..6773    -  CDS            TcR (fragment): tetracycline efflux protein; tet; confers resistance to tetracycline
   6795..6813    +  promoter       T7 promoter: promoter for bacteriophage T7 RNA polymerase
   6814..6838    +  protein_bind   lac operator: The lac repressor binds to the lac operator to inhibit transcription in E. coli. This inhibition can be relieved by adding lactose or isopropyl-β-D-thiogalactopyranoside (IPTG). lac repressor encoded by lacI
   6853..6875    +  RBS            RBS: efficient ribosome binding site from bacteriophage T7 gene 10 (Olins and Rangwala, 1989)
>Addgene plasmid #173092 | ALC1-c005 | addgene full sequence | sequence record 349915 | Addgene NGS Result
ATGCACCATCATCATCATCATGTGAGCAAGGGCGAGGAGCTGTTCACCGGGGTGGTGCCCATCCTGGTCG
AGCTGGACGGCGACGTAAACGGCCACAGGTTCAGCGTGTCCGGCGAGGGCGAGGGCGATGCCACCTACGG
CAAGCTGACCCTGAAGTTCATCTGCACCACCGGCAAGCTGCCCGTGCCCTGGCCCACCCTCGTGACCACC
CTGACCTGGGGCGTGCAGTGCTTCGCCCGCTACCCCGACCACATGAAGCAGCACGACTTCTTCAAGTCCG
CCATGCCCGAAGGCTACGTCCAGGAGCGTACCATCTTCTTCAAGGACGACGGCAACTACAAGACCCGCGC
CGAGGTGAAGTTCGAGGGCGACACCCTGGTGAACCGCATCGAGCTGAAGGGCATCGACTTCAAGGAGGAC
GGCAACATCCTGGGGCACAAGCTGGAGTACAACGCCATCAGCGACAACGTCTATATCACCGCCGACAAGC
AGAAGAACGGCATCAAGGCCCACTTCAAGATCCGCCACAACATCGAGGACGGCAGCGTGCAGCTCGCCGA
CCACTACCAGCAGAACACCCCCATCGGCGACGGCCCCGTGCTGCTGCCCGACAACCACTACCTGAGCACC
CAGTCCAAGCTGAGCAAAGACCCCAACGAGAAGCGCGATCACATGGTCCTGCTGGAGTTCGTGACCGCCG
CCGGGATCACTCTCGGCATGGACGAGCTGTACAAGTCTTCTGGTGTAGATCTGGGTACCGAGAACTTGTA
CTTCCAATCCATGCTGCGTAACAAAGGTAGCGTGCTGATCCCGGGTCTGGTTGAAGGCAGCACCAAGCGT
AAGCGTGTTCTGAGCCCGGAGGAACTGGAAGACCGTCAGAAGAAACGTCAAGAGGCGGCGGCGAAACGTC
GTCGTCTGATTGAGGAAAAGAAACGTCAGAAGGAAGAGGCGGAACACAAGAAAAAGATGGCGTGGTGGGA
GAGCAACAACTACCAAAGCTTCTGCCTGCCGAGCGAGGAAAGCGAACCGGAGGACCTGGAAAACGGCGAG
GAAAGCAGCGCGGAGCTGGATTACCAGGACCCGGATGCGACCAGCCTGAAATATGTTAGCGGTGATGTTA
CCCACCCGCAAGCGGGTGCGGAGGATGCGCTGATCGTGCACTGCGTTGACGATAGCGGTCACTGGGGTCG
TGGTGGCCTGTTCACCGCGCTGGAAAAACGTAGCGCGGAGCCGCGTAAGATTTATGAACTGGCGGGCAAA
ATGAAGGATCTGAGCCTGGGTGGCGTGCTGCTGTTTCCGGTTGACGATAAAGAGAGCCGTAACAAGGGTC
AGGACCTGCTGGCGCTGATCGTGGCGCAACACCGTGATCGTAGCAACGTTCTGAGCGGCATCAAGATGGC
GGCGCTGGAGGAAGGTCTGAAAAAGATTTTCCTGGCGGCGAAAAAGAAAAAGGCGAGCGTGCACCTGCCG
CGTATCGGTCACGCGACCAAAGGCTTTAACTGGTACGGTACCGAGCGTCTGATTCGTAAGCACCTGGCGG
CGCGTGGTATCCCGACCTATATTTACTATTTCCCGCGTAGCAAATAGGACGGTCTCCAGTAAAGGTGGAT
ACGGATCCGAATTCGAGCTCCGTCGACAAGCTTGCGGCCGCACTCGAGCACCACCACCACCACCACTGAG
ATCCGGCTGCTAACAAAGCCCGAAAGGAAGCTGAGTTGGCTGCTGCCACCGCTGAGCAATAACTAGCATA
ACCCCTTGGGGCCTCTAAACGGGTCTTGAGGGGTTTTTTGCTGAAAGGAGGAACTATATCCGGATTGGCG
AATGGG
[124 nt withheld, positions 1827-1950]
C
[91 nt withheld, positions 1952-2042]
A
[49 nt withheld, positions 2044-2092]
CCTTTGACGTTGGAGTCCACGTTCTTT
[37 nt withheld, positions 2120-2156]
ACCCTATCTCGGTCTATTCTTTTGATTTATAAGGGATTTTGCCGATTTCGGCCTATTGGTTAAAAAATGA
GCTGATTTAACAAAAATTTAACGCGAATTTTAACAAAATATTAACGCTTACAATTTAGGTGGCACTTTTC
GGGGAAATGTGCGCGGAACCCCTATTTGTTTATTTTTCTAAATACATTCAAATATGTATCCGCTCATGAA
TTAATTCTTAGAAAAACTCATCGAGCATCAAATGAAACTGCAATTTATTCATATCAGGATTATCAATACC
ATATTTTTGAAAAAGCCGTTTCTGTAATGAAGGAGAAAACTCACCGAGGCAGTTCCATAGGATGGCAAGA
TCCTGGTATCGGTCTGCGATTCCGACTCGTCCAACATCAATACAACCTATTAATTTCCCCTCGTCAAAAA
TAAGGTTATCAAGTGAGAAATCACCATGAGTGACGACTGAATCCGGTGAGAATGGCAAAAGTTTATGCAT
TTCTTTCCAGACTTGTTCAACAGGCCAGCCATTACGCTCGTCATCAAAATCACTCGCATCAACCAAACCG
TTATTCATTCGTGATTGCGCCTGAGCGAGACGAAATACGCGATCGCTGTTAAAAGGACAATTACAAACAG
GAATCGAATGCAACCGGCGCAGGAACACTGCCAGCGCATCAACAATATTTTCACCTGAATCAGGATATTC
TTCTAATACCTGGAATGCTGTTTTCCCGGGGATCGCAGTGGTGAGTAACCATGCATCATCAGGAGTACGG
ATAAAATGCTTGATGGTCGGAAGAGGCATAAATTCCGTCAGCCAGTTTAGTCTGACCATCTCATCTGTAA
CATCATTGGCAACGCTACCTTTGCCATGTTTCAGAAACAACTCTGGCGCATCGGGCTTCCCATACAATCG
ATAGATTGTCGCACCTGATTGCCCGACATTATCGCGAGCCCATTTATACCCATATAAATCAGCATCCATG
TTGGAATTTAATCGCGGCCTAGAGCAAGACGTTTCCCGTTGAATATGGCTCATAACACCCCTTGTATTAC
TGTTTATGTAAGCAGACAGTTTTATTGTTCATGACCAAAATCCCTTAACGTGAGTTTTCGTTCCACTGAG
CGTCAGACCCCGTAGAAAAGATCAAAGGATCTTCTTGAGATCCTTTTTTTCTGCGCGTAATCTGCTGCTT
GCAAACAAAAAAACCACCGCTACCAGCGGTGGTTTGTTTGCCGGATCAAGAGCTACCAACTCTTTTTCCG
AAGGTAACTGGCTTCAGCAGAGCGCAGATACCAAATACTGTCCTTCTAGTGTAGCCGTAGTTAGGCCACC
ACTTCAAGAACTCTGTAGCACCGCCTACATACCTCGCTCTGCTAATCCTGTTACCAGTGGCTGCTGCCAG
TGGCGATAAGTCGTGTCTTACCGGGTTGGACTCAAGACGATAGTTACCGGATAAGGCGCAGCGGTCGGGC
TGAACGGGGGGTTCGTGCACACAGCCCAGCTTGGAGCGAACGACCTACACCGAACTGAGATACCTACAGC
GTGAGCTATGAGAAAGCGCCACGCTTCCCGAAGGGAGAAAGGCGGACAGGTATCCGGTAAGCGGCAGGGT
CGGAACAGGAGAGCGCACGAGGGAGCTTCCAGGGGGAAACGCCTGGTATCTTTATAGTCCTGTCGGGTTT
CGCCACCTCTGACTTGAGCGTCGATTTTTGTGATGCTCGTCAGGGGGGCGGAGCCTATGGAAAAACGCCA
GCAACGCGGCCTTTTTACGGTTCCTGGCCTTTTGCTGGCCTTTTGCTCACATGTTCTTTCCTGCGTTATC
CCCTGATTCTGTGGATAACCGTATTACCGCCTTTGAGTGAGCTGATACCGCTCGCCGCAGCCGAACGACC
GAGCGCAGCGAGTCAGTGAGCGAGGAAGCGGAAGAGCGCCTGATGCGGTATTTTCTCCTTACGCATCTGT
GCGGTATTTCACACCGCAATGGTGCACTCTCAGTACAATCTGCTCTGATGCCGCATAGTTAAGCCAGTAT
ACACTCCGCTATCGCTACGTGACTGGGTCATGGCTGCGCCCCGACACCCGCCAACACCCGCTGACGCGCC
CTGACGGGCTTGTCTGCTCCCGGCATCCGCTTACAGACAAGCTGTGACCGTCTCCGGGAGCTGCATGTGT
CAGAGGTTTTCACCGTCATCACCGAAACGCGCGAGGCAGCTGCGGTAAAGCTCATCAGCGTGGTCGTGAA
GCGATTCACAGATGTCTGCCTGTTCATCCGCGTCCAGCTCGTTGAGTTTCTCCAGAAGCGTTAATGTCTG
GCTTCTGATAAAGCGGGCCATGTTAAGGGCGGTTTTTTCCTGTTTGGTCACTGATGCCTCCGTGTAAGGG
GGATTTCTGTTCATGGGGGTAATGATACCGATGAAACGAGAGAGGATGCTCACGATACGGGTTACTGATG
ATGAACATGCCCGGTTACTGGAACGTTGTGAGGGTAAACAACTGGCGGTATGGATGCGGCGGGACCAGAG
AAAAATCACTCAGGGTCAATGCCAGCGCTTCGTTAATACAGATGTAGGTGTTCCACAGGGTAGCCAGCAG
CATCCTGCGATGCAGATCCGGAACATAATGGTGCAGGGCGCTGACTTCCGCGTTTCCAGACTTTACGAAA
CACGGAAACCGAAGACCATTCATGTTGTTGCTCAGGTCGCAGACGTTTTGCAGCAGCAGTCGCTTCACGT
TCGCTCGCGTATCGGTGATTCATTCTGCTAACCAGTAAGGCAACCCCGCCAGCCTAGCCGGGTCCTCAAC
GACAGGAGCACGATCATGCGCACCCGTGGGGCCGCCATGCCGGCGATAATGGCCTGCTTCTCGCCGAAAC
GTTTGGTGGCGGGACCAGTGACGAAGGCTTGAGCGAGGGCGTGCAAGATTCCGAATACCGCAAGCGACAG
GCCGATCATCGTCGCGCTCCAGCGAAAGCGGTCCTCGCCGAAAATGACCCAGAGCGCTGCCGGCACCTGT
CCTACGAGTTGCATGATAAAGAAGACAGTCATAAGTGCGGCGACGATAGTCATGCCCCGCGCCCACCGGA
AGGAGCTGACTGGGTTGAAGGCTCTCAAGGGCATCGGTCGAGATCCCGGTGCCTAATGAGTGAGCTAACT
TACATTAATTGCGTTGCGCTCACTGCCCGCTTTCCAGTCGGGAAACCTGTCGTGCCAGCTGCATTAATGA
ATCGGCCAACGCGCGGGGAGAGGCGGTTTGCGTATTGGGCGCCAGGGTGGTTTTTCTTTTCACCAGTGAG
ACGGGCAACAGCTGATTGCCCTTCACCGCCTGGCCCTGAGAGAGTTGCAGCAAGCGGTCCACGCTGGTTT
GCCCCAGCAGGCGAAAATCCTGTTTGATGGTGGTTAACGGCGGGATATAACATGAGCTGTCTTCGGTATC
GTCGTATCCCACTACCGAGATATCCGCACCAACGCGCAGCCCGGACTCGGTAATGGCGCGCATTGCGCCC
AGCGCCATCTGATCGTTGGCAACCAGCATCGCAGTGGGAACGATGCCCTCATTCAGCATTTGCATGGTTT
GTTGAAAACCGGACATGGCACTCCAGTCGCCTTCCCGTTCCGCTATCGGCTGAATTTGATTGCGAGTGAG
ATATTTATGCCAGCCAGCCAGACGCAGACGCGCCGAGACAGAACTTAATGGGCCCGCTAACAGCGCGATT
TGCTGGTGACCCAATGCGACCAGATGCTCCACGCCCAGTCGCGTACCGTCTTCATGGGAGAAAATAATAC
TGTTGATGGGTGTCTGGTCAGAGACATCAAGAAATAACGCCGGAACATTAGTGCAGGCAGCTTCCACAGC
AATGGCATCCTGGTCATCCAGCGGATAGTTAATGATCAGCCCACTGACGCGTTGCGCGAGAAGATTGTGC
ACCGCCGCTTTACAGGCTTCGACGCCGCTTCGTTCTACCATCGACACCACCACGCTGGCACCCAGTTGAT
CGGCGCGAGATTTAATCGCCGCGACAATTTGCGACGGCGCGTGCAGGGCCAGACTGGAGGTGGCAACGCC
AATCAGCAACGACTGTTTGCCCGCCAGTTGTTGTGCCACGCGGTTGGGAATGTAATTCAGCTCCGCCATC
GCCGCTTCCACTTTTTCCCGCGTTTTCGCAGAAACGTGGCTGGCCTGGTTCACCACGCGGGAAACGGTCT
GATAAGAGACACCGGCATACTCTGCGACATCGTATAACGTTACTGGTTTCACATTCACCACCCTGAATTG
ACTCTCTTCCGGGCGCTATCATGCCATACCGCGAAAGGTTTTGCGCCATTCGATGGTGTCCGGGATCTCG
ACGCTCTCCCTTATGCGACTCCTGCATTAGGAAGCAGCCCAGTAGTAGGTTGAGGCCGTTGAGCACCGCC
GCCGCAAGGAATGGTGCATGCAAGGAGATGGCGCCCAACAGTCCCCCGGCCACGGGGCCTGCCACCATAC
CCACGCCGAAACAAGCGCTCATGAGCCCGAAGTGGCGAGCCCGATCTTCCCCATCGGTGATGTCGGCGAT
ATAGGCGCCAGCAACCGCACCTGTGGCGCCGGTGATGCCGGCCACGATGCGTCCGGCGTAGAGGATCGAG
ATCTCGATCCCGCGAAATTAATACGACTCACTATAGGGGAATTGTGAGCGGATAACAATTCCCCTCTAGA
AATAATTTTGTTTAACTTTAAGAAGGAGATATACAT
