>Addgene plasmid #173092 | ALC1-c005 | depositor partial sequence | sequence record 335867 | L613-K879, codon optimized
ATGCACCATCATCATCATCATGTGAGCAAGGGCGAGGAGCTGTTCACCGGGGTGGTGCCCATCCTGGTCG
AGCTGGACGGCGACGTAAACGGCCACAGGTTCAGCGTGTCCGGCGAGGGCGAGGGCGATGCCACCTACGG
CAAGCTGACCCTGAAGTTCATCTGCACCACCGGCAAGCTGCCCGTGCCCTGGCCCACCCTCGTGACCACC
CTGACCTGGGGCGTGCAGTGCTTCGCCCGCTACCCCGACCACATGAAGCAGCACGACTTCTTCAAGTCCG
CCATGCCCGAAGGCTACGTCCAGGAGCGTACCATCTTCTTCAAGGACGACGGCAACTACAAGACCCGCGC
CGAGGTGAAGTTCGAGGGCGACACCCTGGTGAACCGCATCGAGCTGAAGGGCATCGACTTCAAGGAGGAC
GGCAACATCCTGGGGCACAAGCTGGAGTACAACGCCATCAGCGACAACGTCTATATCACCGCCGACAAGC
AGAAGAACGGCATCAAGGCCCACTTCAAGATCCGCCACAACATCGAGGACGGCAGCGTGCAGCTCGCCGA
CCACTACCAGCAGAACACCCCCATCGGCGACGGCCCCGTGCTGCTGCCCGACAACCACTACCTGAGCACC
CAGTCCAAGCTGAGCAAAGACCCCAACGAGAAGCGCGATCACATGGTCCTGCTGGAGTTCGTGACCGCCG
CCGGGATCACTCTCGGCATGGACGAGCTGTACAAGTCTTCTGGTGTAGATCTGGGTACCGAGAACTTGTA
CTTCCAATCCATGCTGCGTAACAAAGGTAGCGTGCTGATCCCGGGTCTGGTTGAAGGCAGCACCAAGCGT
AAGCGTGTTCTGAGCCCGGAGGAACTGGAAGACCGTCAGAAGAAACGTCAAGAGGCGGCGGCGAAACGTC
GTCGTCTGATTGAGGAAAAGAAACGTCAGAAGGAAGAGGCGGAACACAAGAAAAAGATGGCGTGGTGGGA
GAGCAACAACTACCAAAGCTTCTGCCTGCCGAGCGAGGAAAGCGAACCGGAGGACCTGGAAAACGGCGAG
GAAAGCAGCGCGGAGCTGGATTACCAGGACCCGGATGCGACCAGCCTGAAATATGTTAGCGGTGATGTTA
CCCACCCGCAAGCGGGTGCGGAGGATGCGCTGATCGTGCACTGCGTTGACGATAGCGGTCACTGGGGTCG
TGGTGGCCTGTTCACCGCGCTGGAAAAACGTAGCGCGGAGCCGCGTAAGATTTATGAACTGGCGGGCAAA
ATGAAGGATCTGAGCCTGGGTGGCGTGCTGCTGTTTCCGGTTGACGATAAAGAGAGCCGTAACAAGGGTC
AGGACCTGCTGGCGCTGATCGTGGCGCAACACCGTGATCGTAGCAACGTTCTGAGCGGCATCAAGATGGC
GGCGCTGGAGGAAGGTCTGAAAAAGATTTTCCTGGCGGCGAAAAAGAAAAAGGCGAGCGTGCACCTGCCG
CGTATCGGTCACGCGACCAAAGGCTTTAACTGGTACGGTACCGAGCGTCTGATTCGTAAGCACCTGGCGG
CGCGTGGTATCCCGACCTATATTTACTATTTCCCGCGTAGCAAATAG
